Addgene plasmid #228264: SJZ2
Purpose: (Empty Backbone) Plasmid backbone
Depositing lab: Zhiping Xie. Depositing organization: Shanghai Jiao Tong University. Publication: Template plasmids optimized for deletion of multiple genes in yeast Saccharomyces cerevisiae. Feng Y-H, Song J-Z, Zhu J, Xie Z. Microbiol Spectr. 2024 Oct 10:e0132024. doi: 10.1128/spectrum.01320-24. PubMed 39387598.
Backbone
  Vector backbone: ClhN-URA3
  Vector type: Bacterial Expression
Growth in bacteria
  Bacterial resistance: Ampicillin, 100 μg/mL
  Growth temperature: 37°C
  Growth strain: DH5alpha
  Copy number: High Copy
Gene/Insert
  Gene/Insert name: None
Terms and licenses: Academic/Nonprofit Terms; Industry Terms: Not Available to Industry
How to cite: SJZ2 was a gift from Zhiping Xie (Addgene plasmid # 228264 ; http://n2t.net/addgene:228264 ; RRID:Addgene_228264)
