[The description below was written by a language model from this plasmid's Addgene catalogue record and pLannotate feature annotations shown in this document.]
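Description:
SJZ2 is a very small empty plasmid backbone (about 1.9 kb in the full sequence record) catalogued as a bacterial vector with no insert. It was deposited as part of a set of template plasmids optimized for deleting multiple genes in the yeast Saccharomyces cerevisiae. It is propagated in E. coli as a high-copy plasmid from a ColE1/pMB1/pUC-type origin of replication. Selection is with ampicillin, through a β-lactamase (AmpR) gene driven by its native bla promoter.

Apart from these maintenance elements, the only annotated features are two bacteriophage promoters, SP6 and T7. They lie roughly 130 bp apart and point toward each other, an arrangement typical of a cloning site flanked by promoter sequences that also serve as standard priming sites. The record does not describe what lies between them. The catalogue lists the parent backbone as ClhN-URA3, but the feature table shows no URA3 marker, no other yeast selectable marker and no yeast origin or centromere. As sequenced, SJZ2 therefore appears to be the minimal bacterial scaffold without a yeast cassette.

The stated purpose is simply "plasmid backbone". Given the associated publication, the likely role is as the framework into which selectable marker cassettes are inserted to build PCR templates for gene-deletion modules, although the record does not spell out this use. There is no expression payload, tag, reporter or recombinase site annotated in the construct.
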