Features (pLannotate 1.2.2; 5 found; start..end, strand, type, name):
      7..25      +  promoter       SP6 promoter: promoter for bacteriophage SP6 RNA polymerase
    160..178     -  promoter       T7 promoter: promoter for bacteriophage T7 RNA polymerase
    186..774     -  rep_origin     ori: high-copy-number ColE1/pMB1/pBR322/pUC origin of replication
    945..1805    -  CDS            AmpR: β-lactamase; bla; confers resistance to ampicillin, carbenicillin, and related antibiotics
   1806..1910    -  promoter       AmpR promoter: bla
>Addgene plasmid #228264 | SJZ2 | addgene full sequence | sequence record 456128 | Addgene NGS Result
GACGTCATTTAGGTGACACTATAGAGCGGCCGCCAGCTGAAGCTTCGTACGCAGCAGGTCGACGGATCGG
TGACGGAGCTGGCTTAATTAATCCTAGGTGAGGCGCGCCTAGGGATAACAGGGTAATGAGCTCGATCCAC
TAGTGGCCTATGCCCGCGGCCTATAGTGAGTCGTATTAGTTAACTTTTCCATAGGCTCCGCCCCCCTGAC
GAGCATCACAAAAATCGACGCTCAAGTCAGAGGTGGCGAAACCCGACAGGACTATAAAGATACCAGGCGT
TTCCCCCTGGAAGCTCCCTCGTGCGCTCTCCTGTTCCGACCCTGCCGCTTACCGGATACCTGTCCGCCTT
TCTCCCTTCGGGAAGCGTGGCGCTTTCTCATAGCTCACGCTGTAGGTATCTCAGTTCGGTGTAGGTCGTT
CGCTCCAAGCTGGGCTGTGTGCACGAACCCCCCGTTCAGCCCGACCGCTGCGCCTTATCCGGTAACTATC
GTCTTGAGTCCAACCCGGTAAGACACGACTTATCGCCACTGGCAGCAGCCACTGGTAACAGGATTAGCAG
AGCGAGGTATGTAGGCGGTGCTACAGAGTTCTTGAAGTGGTGGCCTAACTACGGCTACACTAGAAGAACA
GTATTTGGTATCTGCGCTCTGCTGAAGCCAGTTACCTTCGGAAAAAGAGTTGGTAGCTCTTGATCCGGCA
AACAAACCACCGCTGGTAGCGGTGGTTTTTTTGTTTGCAAGCAGCAGATTACGCGCAGAAAAAAAGGATC
TCAAGAAGATCCTTTGATCTTTTCTACGGGGTCTGACGCTCAGTGGAACGAAAACTCACGTTAAGGGATT
TTGGTCATGAGATTATCAAAAAGGATCTTCACCTAGATCCTTTTAAATTAAAAATGAAGTTTTAAATCAA
TCTAAAGTATATATGAGTAAACTTGGTCTGACAGTTACCAATGCTTAATCAGTGAGGCACCTATCTCAGC
GATCTGTCTATTTCGTTCATCCATAGTTGCCTGACTCCCCGTCGTGTAGATAACTACGATACGGGAGGGC
TTACCATCTGGCCCCAGTGCTGCAATGATACCGCGAGACCCACGCTCACCGGCTCCAGATTTATCAGCAA
TAAACCAGCCAGCCGGAAGGGCCGAGCGCAGAAGTGGTCCTGCAACTTTATCCGCCTCCATCCAGTCTAT
TAATTGTTGCCGGGAAGCTAGAGTAAGTAGTTCGCCAGTTAATAGTTTGCGCAACGTTGTTGCCATTGCT
ACAGGCATCGTGGTGTCACGCTCGTCGTTTGGTATGGCTTCATTCAGCTCCGGTTCCCAACGATCAAGGC
GAGTTACATGATCCCCCATGTTGTGCAAAAAAGCGGTTAGCTCCTTCGGTCCTCCGATCGTTGTCAGAAG
TAAGTTGGCCGCAGTGTTATCACTCATGGTTATGGCAGCACTGCATAATTCTCTTACTGTCATGCCATCC
GTAAGATGCTTTTCTGTGACTGGTGAGTACTCAACCAAGTCATTCTGAGAATAGTGTATGCGGCGACCGA
GTTGCTCTTGCCCGGCGTCAATACGGGATAATACCGCGCCACATAGCAGAACTTTAAAAGTGCTCATCAT
TGGAAAACGTTCTTCGGGGCGAAAACTCTCAAGGATCTTACCGCTGTTGAGATCCAGTTCGATGTAACCC
ACTCGTGCACCCAACTGATCTTCAGCATCTTTTACTTTCACCAGCGTTTCTGGGTGAGCAAAAACAGGAA
GGCAAAATGCCGCAAAAAAGGGAATAAGGGCGACACGGAAATGTTGAATACTCATACTCTTCCTTTTTCA
ATATTATTGAAGCATTTATCAGGGTTATTGTCTCATGAGCGGATACATATTTGAATGTATTTAGAAAAAT
AAACAAATAGGGGTTCCGCG
